>Addgene plasmid #230437 | AiP12561 - pAAV-AiE0359h_3xC1-minBG-SYFP2-WPRE3-BGHpA (Alias: CN2561) | addgene full sequence | sequence record 470805 | Addgene NGS Result
CCTGCAGGCAGCTGCGCGCTCGCTCGCTCACTGAGGCCGCCCGGGCGTCGGGCGACCTTTGGTCGCCCGG
CCTCAGTGAGCGAGCGAGCGCGCAGAGAGGGAGTGGCCAACTCCATCACTAGGGGTTCCTGCGGCCGCAC
GCGTATCAAAGAATCAGGTGCATATTTTCACAGCTCCTTGGTCTGAACTGGTACCCAGGATCAAGATGTC
CCTCCCATGATTCTAATCTCCAGCCCCCTTACACCATAGTCACTTCCAAACTCTGGATTTCTTAACATTG
CAGTTTGCTTCCAAAAAAAAATTAAAAAAAAAACCTCATCTGGGCATTAGAAGTCATTCTGAAGAGGCTG
TCCTATATCATCAAAGAATCAGGTGCATATTTTCACAGCTCCTTGGTCTGAACTGGTACCCAGGATCAAG
ATGTCCCTCCCATGATTCTAATCTCCAGCCCCCTTACACCATAGTCACTTCCAAACTCTGGATTTCTTAA
CATTGCAGTTTGCTTCCAAAAAAAAATTAAAAAAAAAACCTCATCTGGGCATTAGAAGTCATTCTGAAGA
GGCTGTCCTATATCATCAAAGAATCAGGTGCATATTTTCACAGCTCCTTGGTCTGAACTGGTACCCAGGA
TCAAGATGTCCCTCCCATGATTCTAATCTCCAGCCCCCTTACACCATAGTCACTTCCAAACTCTGGATTT
CTTAACATTGCAGTTTGCTTCCAAAAAAAAATTAAAAAAAAAACCTCATCTGGGCATTAGAAGTCATTCT
GAAGAGGCTGTCCTATATCGAGCTCGGGCTGGGCATAAAAGTCAGGGCAGAGCCATCTATTGCTTACATT
TGCTTCTGGGATCCAGATCTTTCGAAGCTAGCGCTACCGGTCGCCACCATGGTGAGCAAGGGCGAGGAGC
TGTTCACCGGGGTGGTGCCCATCCTGGTCGAGCTGGACGGCGACGTAAACGGCCACAAGTTCAGCGTGTC
CGGCGAGGGCGAGGGCGATGCCACCTACGGCAAGCTGACCCTGAAGCTGATCTGCACCACCGGCAAGCTG
CCCGTGCCCTGGCCCACCCTCGTGACCACCCTGGGCTACGGCGTGCAGTGCTTCGCCCGCTACCCCGACC
ACATGAAGCAGCACGACTTCTTCAAGTCCGCCATGCCCGAAGGCTACGTCCAGGAGCGCACCATCTTCTT
CAAGGACGACGGCAACTACAAGACCCGCGCCGAGGTGAAGTTCGAGGGCGACACCCTGGTGAACCGCATC
GAGCTGAAGGGCATCGACTTCAAGGAGGACGGCAACATCCTGGGGCACAAGCTGGAGTACAACTACAACA
GCCACAACGTCTATATCACCGCCGACAAGCAGAAGAACGGCATCAAGGCCAACTTCAAGATCCGCCACAA
CATCGAGGACGGCGGCGTGCAGCTCGCCGACCACTACCAGCAGAACACCCCCATCGGCGACGGCCCCGTG
CTGCTGCCCGACAACCACTACCTGAGCTACCAGTCCAAGCTGAGCAAAGACCCCAACGAGAAGCGCGATC
ACATGGTCCTGCTGGAGTTCGTGACCGCCGCCGGGATCACTCTCGGCATGGACGAGCTGTACAAGTAAGT
CGACGGCGCGCCGCGGCCGCGAATTCGATATCATAATCAACCTCTGGATTACAAAATTTGTGAAAGATTG
ACTGGTATTCTTAACTATGTTGCTCCTTTTACGCTATGTGGATACGCTGCTTTAATGCCTTTGTATCATG
CTATTGCTTCCCGTATGGCTTTCATTTTCTCCTCCTTGTATAAATCCTGGTTAGTTCTTGCCACGGCGGA
ACTCATCGCCGCCTGCCTTGCCCGCTGCTGGACAGGGGCTCGGCTGTTGGGCACTGACAATTCCGTGGCT
CGAGAGATCTTCGACTGTGCCTTCTAGTTGCCAGCCATCTGTTGTTTGCCCCTCCCCCGTGCCTTCCTTG
ACCCTGGAAGGTGCCACTCCCACTGTCCTTTCCTAATAAAATGAGGAAATTGCATCGCATTGTCTGAGTA
GGTGTCATTCTATTCTGGGGGGTGGGGTGGGGCAGGACAGCAAGGGGGAGGATTGGGAAGACAATAGCAG
GCATGAGATCTCACGTGCGGACCGAGCGGCCGCAGGAACCCCTAGTGATGGAGTTGGCCACTCCCTCTCT
GCGCGCTCGCTCGCTCACTGAGGCCGGGCGACCAAAGGTCGCCCGACGCCCGGGCTTTGCCCGGGCGGCC
TCAGTGAGCGAGCGAGCGCGCAGCTGCCTGCAGGGGCGCCTGATGCGGTATTTTCTCCTTACGCATCTGT
GCGGTATTTCACACCGCATA
[95 nt withheld, positions 2331-2425]
T
[46 nt withheld, positions 2427-2472]
C
[141 nt withheld, positions 2474-2614]
CCTTTGACGTTGGAGTCCACGTTCTTT
[37 nt withheld, positions 2642-2678]
ACTCTATCTCGGGCTATTCTTTTGATTTATAAGGGATTTTGCCGATTTCGGTCTATTGGTTAAAAAATGA
GCTGATTTAACAAAAATTTAACGCGAATTTTAACAAAATATTAACGTTTACAATTTTATGGTGCACTCTC
AGTACAATCTGCTCTGATGCCGCATAGTTAAGCCAGCCCCGACACCCGCCAACACCCGCTGACGCGCCCT
GACGGGCTTGTCTGCTCCCGGCATCCGCTTACAGACAAGCTGTGACCGTCTCCGGGAGCTGCATGTGTCA
GAGGTTTTCACCGTCATCACCGAAACGCGCGAGACGAAAGGGCCTCGTGATACGCCTATTTTTATAGGTT
AATGTCATGATAATAATGGTTTCTTAGACGTCAGGTGGCACTTTTCGGGGAAATGTGCGCGGAACCCCTA
TTTGTTTATTTTTCTAAATACATTCAAATATGTATCCGCTCATGAGACAATAACCCTGATAAATGCTTCA
ATAATATTGAAAAAGGAAGAGTATGAGTATTCAACATTTCCGTGTCGCCCTTATTCCCTTTTTTGCGGCA
TTTTGCCTTCCTGTTTTTGCTCACCCAGAAACGCTGGTGAAAGTAAAAGATGCTGAAGATCAGTTGGGTG
CACGAGTGGGTTACATCGAACTGGATCTCAACAGCGGTAAGATCCTTGAGAGTTTTCGCCCCGAAGAACG
TTTTCCAATGATGAGCACTTTTAAAGTTCTGCTATGTGGCGCGGTATTATCCCGTATTGACGCCGGGCAA
GAGCAACTCGGTCGCCGCATACACTATTCTCAGAATGACTTGGTTGAGTACTCACCAGTCACAGAAAAGC
ATCTTACGGATGGCATGACAGTAAGAGAATTATGCAGTGCTGCCATAACCATGAGTGATAACACTGCGGC
CAACTTACTTCTGACAACGATCGGAGGACCGAAGGAGCTAACCGCTTTTTTGCACAACATGGGGGATCAT
GTAACTCGCCTTGATCGTTGGGAACCGGAGCTGAATGAAGCCATACCAAACGACGAGCGTGACACCACGA
TGCCTGTAGCAATGGCAACAACGTTGCGCAAACTATTAACTGGCGAACTACTTACTCTAGCTTCCCGGCA
ACAATTAATAGACTGGATGGAGGCGGATAAAGTTGCAGGACCACTTCTGCGCTCGGCCCTTCCGGCTGGC
TGGTTTATTGCTGATAAATCTGGAGCCGGTGAGCGTGGGTCTCGCGGTATCATTGCAGCACTGGGGCCAG
ATGGTAAGCCCTCCCGTATCGTAGTTATCTACACGACGGGGAGTCAGGCAACTATGGATGAACGAAATAG
ACAGATCGCTGAGATAGGTGCCTCACTGATTAAGCATTGGTAACTGTCAGACCAAGTTTACTCATATATA
CTTTAGATTGATTTAAAACTTCATTTTTAATTTAAAAGGATCTAGGTGAAGATCCTTTTTGATAATCTCA
TGACCAAAATCCCTTAACGTGAGTTTTCGTTCCACTGAGCGTCAGACCCCGTAGAAAAGATCAAAGGATC
TTCTTGAGATCCTTTTTTTCTGCGCGTAATCTGCTGCTTGCAAACAAAAAAACCACCGCTACCAGCGGTG
GTTTGTTTGCCGGATCAAGAGCTACCAACTCTTTTTCCGAAGGTAACTGGCTTCAGCAGAGCGCAGATAC
CAAATACTGTTCTTCTAGTGTAGCCGTAGTTAGGCCACCACTTCAAGAACTCTGTAGCACCGCCTACATA
CCTCGCTCTGCTAATCCTGTTACCAGTGGCTGCTGCCAGTGGCGATAAGTCGTGTCTTACCGGGTTGGAC
TCAAGACGATAGTTACCGGATAAGGCGCAGCGGTCGGGCTGAACGGGGGGTTCGTGCACACAGCCCAGCT
TGGAGCGAACGACCTACACCGAACTGAGATACCTACAGCGTGAGCTATGAGAAAGCGCCACGCTTCCCGA
AGGGAGAAAGGCGGACAGGTATCCGGTAAGCGGCAGGGTCGGAACAGGAGAGCGCACGAGGGAGCTTCCA
GGGGGAAACGCCTGGTATCTTTATAGTCCTGTCGGGTTTCGCCACCTCTGACTTGAGCGTCGATTTTTGT
GATGCTCGTCAGGGGGGCGGAGCCTATGGAAAAACGCCAGCAACGCGGCCTTTTTACGGTTCCTGGCCTT
TTGCTGGCCTTTTGCTCACATGT
Features (pLannotate 1.2.2; 14 found; start..end, strand, type, name):
     12..39      +  repeat_region  AAV2 ITR (fragment): inverted terminal repeat of adeno-associated virus serotype 2 inverted
     68..95      +  repeat_region  AAV2 ITR (fragment): inverted terminal repeat of adeno-associated virus serotype 2 inverted
    889..1605    +  CDS            SYFP2: SYFP2 is a basic (constitutively fluorescent) yellow fluorescent protein published in 2006, derived from Aequorea victoria. It is reported to be a very rapidly-maturing monomer with moderate acid sensitivity.
   1645..1802    +  misc_feature   WPRE (fragment): woodchuck hepatitis virus posttranscriptional regulatory element
   1808..1888    +  misc_feature   WPRE (fragment): woodchuck hepatitis virus posttranscriptional regulatory element
   1905..2016    +  polyA_signal   bGH poly(A) signal: bovine growth hormone polyadenylation signal
   2134..2274    +  repeat_region  AAV2 ITR: inverted terminal repeat of adeno-associated virus serotype 2 inverted
   2279..2330    -  misc_feature   bom (fragment): basis of mobility region from pBR322
   2349..2804    +  rep_origin     f1 ori (sequence partly withheld): f1 bacteriophage origin of replication; arrow indicates direction of (+) strand synthesis
   2805..2854    -  misc_feature   bom (fragment): basis of mobility region from pBR322
   2956..2991    -  CDS            rop (fragment): Rop protein, which maintains plasmids at low copy number; rop
   3086..3190    +  promoter       AmpR promoter: bla
   3191..4051    +  CDS            AmpR: β-lactamase; bla; confers resistance to ampicillin, carbenicillin, and related antibiotics
   4222..4810    +  rep_origin     ori: high-copy-number ColE1/pMB1/pBR322/pUC origin of replication
