[The description below was written by a language model from this plasmid's Addgene catalogue record and pLannotate feature annotations shown in this document.]
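Description:
AiP12561 - pAAV-AiE0359h_3xC1-minBG-SYFP2-WPRE3-BGHpA (alias CN2561) is an AAV transfer plasmid of about 4.9 kb built on a pAAV2 backbone. It is used to package recombinant adeno-associated virus that reports the activity of a candidate brain cell-type enhancer. It is propagated in E. coli as a high-copy plasmid through a ColE1/pUC-type origin and selected with ampicillin via the bla gene and its own promoter. The backbone also carries an f1 phage origin and small remnants of the pBR322 bom and rop regions. The recorded growth strain is a recombination-deficient stable strain, a common choice for maintaining the repeat-rich ITRs.

The payload lies between AAV2 inverted terminal repeats, which are the cis elements needed for genome replication and encapsidation. The right ITR is annotated in full, while only short fragments are detected on the left. According to the name and catalogue fields, the AiE0359h_3xC1 enhancer sits upstream of a minimal beta-globin promoter (minBG). The "3xC1" label suggests three tandem copies of a core sub-region, although the record does not explain this. Neither the enhancer nor the promoter is annotated in the feature table, but both presumably occupy the unannotated stretch before the coding sequence. A minimal promoter has little activity by itself, so the enhancer should dictate expression of the downstream SYFP2, a fast-maturing monomeric yellow fluorescent protein. WPRE3, a shortened woodchuck posttranscriptional element detected as two fragments, boosts transcript expression, and a bovine growth hormone polyadenylation signal terminates the transcript.

The construct is intended to drive AAV-mediated transgene expression in specific brain cell populations, with the fluorescence showing where the enhancer is active. The record does not state which population is targeted.
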