Addgene plasmid #230437: AiP12561 - pAAV-AiE0359h_3xC1-minBG-SYFP2-WPRE3-BGHpA (Alias: CN2561)
Purpose: AiE0359h_3xC1 is an enhancer sequence, designed to drive AAV-mediated transgene expression in specific populations of brain cells
Depositing lab: Allen Institute for Brain Science & Jonathan Ting. Depositing organization: Allen Institute. Publication: A suite of enhancer AAVs and transgenic mouse lines for genetic access to cortical cell types. Ben-Simon Y, Hooper M, Narayan S, Daigle TL, Dwivedi D, Way SW, Oster A, Stafford DA, Mich JK, Taormina MJ, Martinez RA, Opitz-Araya X, Roth JR, Alexander JR, Allen S, Amster A, Arbuckle J, Ayala A, Baker PM, Bakken TE, Barcelli T, Barta S, Bendrick J, Bertagnolli D, Bielstein C, Bishwakarma P, Bowlus J, Boyer G, Brouner K, Casian B, Casper T, Chakka AB, Chakrabarty R, Chance RK, Chavan S, Clark M, Colbert K, Collman F, Daniel S, Departee M, DiValentin P, Donadio N, Dotson N, Egdorf T, Fliss T, Gabitto M, Garcia J, Gary A, Gasperini M, Gloe J, Goldy J, Gore BB, Graybuck L, Greisman N, Haeseleer F, Halterman C, Haradon Z, Hastings SD, Helback O, Ho W, Hockemeyer D, Huang C, Huff S, Hunker A, Johansen N, Jones D, Juneau Z, Kalmbach B, Kannan M, Khem S, Kussick E, Kutsal R, Larsen R, Lee C, Lee AY, Leibly M, Lenz GH, Li S, Liang E, Lusk N, Madigan Z, Malloy J, Malone J, McCue R, Melchor J, Mollenkopf T, Moosman S, Morin E, Newman D, Ng L, Ngo K, Omstead V, Otto S, Oyama A, Pena N, Pham T, Phillips E, Pom CA, Potekhina L, Ransford S, Ray PL, Rette D, Reynoldson C, Rimorin C, Rocha D, Ruiz A, Sanchez REA, Sawyer L, Sedeno-Cortes A, Sevigny JP, Shapovalova N, Shepard N, Shulga L, Sigler AR, Siverts L, Soliman S, Somasundaram S, Staats B, Stewart K, Szelenyi E, Tieu M, Trader C, Tran A, van Velthoven CTJ, Walker M, Wang Y, Weed N, Wirthlin M, Wood T, Wynalda B, Yao Z, Zhou T, Ariza J, Dee N, Reding M, Ronellenfitch K, Mufti S, Sunkin SM, Smith KA, Esposito L, Waters J, Thyagarajan B, Yao S, Lein ES, Zeng H, Levi BP, Ngai J, Ting JT, Tasic B. Cell. 2025 May 16:S0092-8674(25)00513-6. doi: 10.1016/j.cell.2025.05.002. PubMed 40403729.
Backbone
  Vector backbone: pAAV2
  Vector type: AAV
Growth in bacteria
  Bacterial resistance: Ampicillin, 100 μg/mL
  Growth temperature: 37°C
  Growth strain: NEB Stable
  Copy number: High Copy
Gene/Insert
  Gene/Insert name: SYFP2
  Species: Synthetic
  Promoter: minBG
  Cloning method: Gibson Cloning
Terms and licenses: Academic/Nonprofit Terms; Industry Terms: Not Available to Industry
How to cite: AiP12561 - pAAV-AiE0359h_3xC1-minBG-SYFP2-WPRE3-BGHpA (Alias: CN2561) was a gift from Allen Institute for Brain Science & Jonathan Ting (Addgene plasmid # 230437 ; http://n2t.net/addgene:230437 ; RRID:Addgene_230437)
